Addgene plasmid #73222: pMD19T-slr0168-Ptrc-GFP3mut-CmR
Purpose: Contains GFPmut3b under the Ptrc promoter. Suicide vector inserts into slr0168 site of Synechocystis. Carries chloramphenicol resistance. Propogates in E. coli
Depositing lab: Paul Hudson. Depositing organization: Kungliga Tekniska hogskolan, KTH. Publication: Multiple Gene Repression in Cyanobacteria Using CRISPRi. Yao L, Cengic I, Anfelt J, Hudson EP. ACS Synth Biol. 2015 Dec 28. 10.1021/acssynbio.5b00264 PubMed 26689101.
Backbone
  Vector backbone: pMD19T simple
  Backbone manufacturer: Takara
  Total vector size (bp): 5628
  Modifications to backbone: Has 2 slr0168 homology regions flanking insert
  Vector type: Bacterial Expression
Growth in bacteria
  Bacterial resistance: Chloramphenicol, 25 μg/mL
  Growth temperature: 37°C
  Growth strain: DH5alpha
  Copy number: High Copy
Gene/Insert
  Gene/Insert name: GFPmut3b
  Insert size (bp): 720
  Promoter: Ptrc
  Cloning method: Restriction Enzyme; 5′ cloning site XbaI (destroyed during cloning); 3′ cloning site SpeI (destroyed during cloning)
  Sequencing primers: 5′ CGGGGTTCAGGACAGCTATGAC
Terms and licenses: Academic/Nonprofit Terms; Industry Terms: Not Available to Industry
How to cite: pMD19T-slr0168-Ptrc-GFP3mut-CmR was a gift from Paul Hudson (Addgene plasmid # 73222)
