[The description below was written by a language model from this plasmid's Addgene catalogue record and pLannotate feature annotations shown in this document.]
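Description:
pMD19T-slr0168-Ptrc-GFP3mut-CmR is an integrative "suicide" vector for the cyanobacterium Synechocystis, built on the Takara pMD19T simple cloning backbone. It replicates in E. coli from a high-copy ColE1/pUC-type origin but is not maintained as a plasmid in Synechocystis. Instead, two homology regions from the slr0168 locus flank the payload so that double recombination places the cassette in the chromosome at that site. The homology arms are stated in the catalogue entry but are not annotated in the feature tables, where they presumably correspond to the unannotated stretches on either side of the cassette. The listed selection is chloramphenicol, and the backbone also retains an AmpR (β-lactamase) gene with its promoter, along with remnants of the lac promoter, CAP site and a lacI fragment.

The cassette consists of the trc promoter (a strong trp/lac hybrid) followed by a lac operator, a roughly 720 bp fluorescent protein coding sequence, tandem rrnB T1 and T7Te terminators, and then a cat gene driven by a cat promoter fragment, ending in a BioBrick suffix. The automated annotation labels the reporter "hfriFP", but the catalogue identifies it as GFPmut3b, so this is most likely a database mislabel. No intact lacI is annotated, so the operator would only confer repression where a repressor is supplied separately. The depositor sequence matches the stated 5,628 bp, whereas the repository's long-read result is 5,319 nt. The same features appear in the same order in both records, and the difference lies upstream of the trc promoter. The associated work concerns CRISPRi gene repression in cyanobacteria, though the record does not spell out this plasmid's role there.
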