Features (pLannotate 1.2.2; 14 found; start..end, strand, type, name):
    813..842     +  promoter       trc promoter: strong E. coli promoter; hybrid between the trp and lac UV5 promoters
    850..866     +  protein_bind   lac operator: The lac repressor binds to the lac operator to inhibit transcription in E. coli. This inhibition can be relieved by adding lactose or isopropyl-β-D-thiogalactopyranoside (IPTG). lac repressor encoded by lacI
    893..1606    +  CDS            hfriFP: hfriFP is a fluorescent protein published in 2013, derived from Herbaspirillum frisingense.
   1629..1700    +  terminator     rrnB T1 terminator: transcription terminator T1 from the E. coli rrnB gene
   1716..1743    +  terminator     T7Te terminator: phage T7 early transcription terminator
   1758..1850    +  promoter       cat promoter (fragment): promoter of the E. coli cat gene encoding chloramphenicol acetyltransferase
   1851..2507    +  CDS            cat: CAT_ECOLX - Experimental evidence at protein level: Swiss-Prot protein existence level 1. This enzyme is an effector of chloramphenicol resistance in bacteria. From Escherichia coli. This protein is used as a marker in many commonly used cloning vectors, such as pACYC184.
   2511..2531    +  misc_feature   BioBrick suffix: universal suffix for all parts
   3509..3539    -  promoter       lac promoter: promoter for the E. coli lac operon
   3554..3575    -  protein_bind   CAP binding site: CAP binding activates transcription in the presence of cAMP. E. coli catabolite activator protein
   3588..3680    -  CDS            lacI (fragment): lac repressor; lacI; The lac repressor binds to the lac operator to inhibit transcription in E. coli. This inhibition can be relieved by adding lactose or isopropyl-β-D-thiogalactopyranoside (IPTG).
   3863..4451    -  rep_origin     ori: high-copy-number ColE1/pMB1/pBR322/pUC origin of replication
   4622..5482    -  CDS            AmpR: β-lactamase; bla; confers resistance to ampicillin, carbenicillin, and related antibiotics
   5483..5574    -  promoter       AmpR promoter: bla
>Addgene plasmid #73222 | pMD19T-slr0168-Ptrc-GFP3mut-CmR | depositor full sequence | sequence record 135056 | pMD19T-slr0168-Ptrc-GFP3mut-CmR sequence 5628 bps
GGCGTTAATCTGGAAAAAAACGATAACATTCCCATTGTTTTTGCGTGGCCCATTTTTCCCACCACCCTTA
ATCCCACAGATTTTCAGGTAATGCTTAACACGGGGGAAATTGTCACCCCGGTGATCGCCTCTTTGATTCC
CAACAGTGAATACAACGAACGGCAAACGGTAGTAATTACGGGCAATTTTGGTAATCGTTTAACCCCAGGC
ACGGAGGGAGCGATTTATCCCGTTTCCGTAGGCACAGTGTTGGACAGTACTCCTTTGGAAATGGTGGGAC
CCAACGGCCCGGTCAGTGCGGTGGGTATTACCATTGATAGTCTCAACCCCTACGTGGCCGGCAATGGTCC
CAAAATTGTCGCCGCTAAGTTAGACCGCTTCAGTGACCTGGGGGAAGGGGCTCCCCTCTGGTTAGCCACC
AATCAAAATAACAGTGGCGGGGATTTATATGGAGACCAAGCCCAATTTCGTTTGCGAATTTACACCAGCG
CCGGTTTTTCCCCCGATGGCATTGCCAGTTTACTACCCACAGAATTTGAACGGTATTTTCAACTCCAAGC
GGAAGATATTACGGGACGGACAGTTATCCTAACCCAAACTGGTGTTGATTATGAAATTCCCGGCTTTGGT
CTGGTGCAGGTGTTGGGGCTGGCGGATTTGGCCGGGGTTCAGGACAGCTATGACCTGACTTACATCGAAG
ATCATGACAACTATTACGACATTATCCTCAAAGGGGACGAAGCCGCAGTTCGCCAAATTAAGAGGGTTGC
TTTGCCCTCCGAAGGAATTCGCGGCCGCTCTAGAATGAGCTGTTGACAATTAATCATCCGGCTCGTATAA
TGTGTGGAATTGTGAGCGGATAACAATTTCACACAAAAGAGGAGAAAACTAGATGCGTAAAGGAGAAGAA
CTTTTCACTGGAGTTGTCCCAATTCTTGTTGAATTAGATGGTGATGTTAATGGGCACAAATTTTCTGTCA
GTGGAGAGGGTGAAGGTGATGCAACATACGGAAAACTTACCCTTAAATTTATTTGCACTACTGGAAAACT
ACCTGTTCCATGGCCAACACTTGTCACTACTTTCGGTTATGGTGTTCAATGCTTTGCGAGATACCCAGAT
CATATGAAACAGCATGACTTTTTCAAGAGTGCCATGCCCGAAGGTTATGTACAGGAAAGAACTATATTTT
TCAAAGATGACGGGAACTACAAGACACGTGCTGAAGTCAAGTTTGAAGGTGATACCCTTGTTAATAGAAT
CGAGTTAAAAGGTATTGATTTTAAAGAAGATGGAAACATTCTTGGACACAAATTGGAATACAACTATAAC
TCACACAATGTATACATCATGGCAGACAAACAAAAGAATGGAATCAAAGTTAACTTCAAAATTAGACACA
ACATTGAAGATGGAAGCGTTCAACTAGCAGACCATTATCAACAAAATACTCCAATTGGCGATGGCCCTGT
CCTTTTACCAGACAACCATTACCTGTCCACACAATCTGCCCTTTCGAAAGATCCCAACGAAAAGAGAGAC
CACATGGTCCTTCTTGAGTTTGTAACAGCTGCTGGGATTACACATGGCATGGATGAACTATACAAATAAT
AATACTAGAGCCAGGCATCAAATAAAACGAAAGGCTCAGTCGAAAGACTGGGCCTTTCGTTTTATCTGTT
GTTTGTCGGTGAACGCTCTCTACTAGAGTCACACTGGCTCACCTTCGGGTGGGCCTTTCTGCGTTTATAT
ACTAGAGGTAAGAGGTTCCAACTTTCACCATAATGAAATAAGATCACTACCGGGCGTATTTTTTGAGTTA
TCGAGATTTTCAGGAGCTAAGGAAGCTAAAATGGAGAAAAAAATCACTGGATATACCACCGTTGATATAT
CCCAATGGCATCGTAAAGAACATTTTGAGGCATTTCAGTCAGTTGCTCAATGTACCTATAACCAGACCGT
TCAGCTGGATATTACGGCCTTTTTAAAGACCGTAAAGAAAAATAAGCACAAGTTTTATCCGGCCTTTATT
CACATTCTTGCCCGCCTGATGAATGCTCATCCGGAATTTCGTATGGCAATGAAAGACGGTGAGCTGGTGA
TATGGGATAGTGTTCACCCTTGTTACACCGTTTTCCATGAGCAAACTGAAACGTTTTCATCGCTCTGGAG
TGAATACCACGACGATTTCCGGCAGTTTCTACACATATATTCGCAAGATGTGGCGTGTTACGGTGAAAAC
CTGGCCTATTTCCCTAAAGGGTTTATTGAGAATATGTTTTTCGTCTCAGCCAATCCCTGGGTGAGTTTCA
CCAGTTTTGATTTAAACGTGGCCAATATGGACAACTTCTTCGCCCCCGTTTTCACCATGGGCAAATATTA
TACGCAAGGCGACAAGGTGCTGATGCCGCTGGCGATTCAGGTTCATCATGCCGTTTGTGATGGCTTCCAT
GTCGGCAGAATGCTTAATGAATTACAACAGTACTGCGATGAGTGGCAGGGCGGGGCGTAATACTAGTAGC
GGCCGCTGCAGGATTATTCGGCGGTTTATAATCCCGGTGGCCCCGGCAATGATCCAGAGAATGGTCCCCC
AGGGCCCTTTACTGTGTCCAGTAGTCCCCAGGTAATTAAGGTAACGGATACCATCGGCCAGCCCACCAAA
GTCTCCTATGTGGAAGTGGATGGCCCCGTATTGCGTAATCCCTTCAGTGGTACTCCCATTGGGCAAGAGG
TGGGTTTAGCGGTTAAAGATCTGGCCACAGGTCATGAAATTTATCAGTACACTGACCCAGATGGGAAGGT
ATTTTATGCTTCCTTTGCTGCCGCTGATGACCAAGCCACGGATTTAACCACGGCGATCGCCAATCCCACG
GCCATCGATTTAATTAACGCCAGGGGATTTACGGCGGGTAGTTCCGTCACCGTATCGGGTTCCTACAGTC
GGGAAGCCTTTTTTGATGGATCCATGGGTTTTTATCGACTTCTGGACGATAACGGTGCAGTGCTAGATCC
CTTAACAGGTGGTGTAATCAACCCAGGACAGGTAGGTTATCAAGAAGCAGCTTTGGCAGATAGCAATCGT
TTGCAAGCCACTGGCTCCACCCTAACGGCAGAAGACCTAGAAACCAGAGCATTTTCCTTCAATATTTTGG
GTGGCGAGTTGTATGCGCCATTTTTAACGGTTAATGACAGTCTTTCCGGTATTAATCAGACTTATTTTGC
CTTTGGGTCGGCCAACCCAGATGGCATCAGCCACAGCACAAACTTGGGACCCAACGTGATTGGTTTTGAA
GATTTTCTCGGCGGAGGAGACCTAGATTTCGACGACATCATTGTCAGATTTACGCTGACTTAGCTCAGGG
GCATTATCGGAGCAAGCCGATATTCAGGTAAGATGGGGCGGTGCTTTTGTGGGTTGATCCATTAGCTTTA
ACCCCATTGTCTCCACTGACGGTAATAGTTTTCCCCACTGCGATTAATTGTTTTGTTTGGAGGAGGGACT
GCTCCACACAACATACGAGCCGGAAGCATAAAGTGTAAAGCCTGGGGTGCCTAATGAGTGAGCTAACTCA
CATTAATTGCGTTGCGCTCACTGCCCGCTTTCCAGTCGGGAAACCTGTCGTGCCAGCTGCATTAATGAAT
CGGCCAACGCGCGGGGAGAGGCGGTTTGCGTATTGGGCGCTCTTCCGCTTCCTCGCTCACTGACTCGCTG
CGCTCGGTCGTTCGGCTGCGGCGAGCGGTATCAGCTCACTCAAAGGCGGTAATACGGTTATCCACAGAAT
CAGGGGATAACGCAGGAAAGAACATGTGAGCAAAAGGCCAGCAAAAGGCCAGGAACCGTAAAAAGGCCGC
GTTGCTGGCGTTTTTCCATAGGCTCCGCCCCCCTGACGAGCATCACAAAAATCGACGCTCAAGTCAGAGG
TGGCGAAACCCGACAGGACTATAAAGATACCAGGCGTTTCCCCCTGGAAGCTCCCTCGTGCGCTCTCCTG
TTCCGACCCTGCCGCTTACCGGATACCTGTCCGCCTTTCTCCCTTCGGGAAGCGTGGCGCTTTCTCATAG
CTCACGCTGTAGGTATCTCAGTTCGGTGTAGGTCGTTCGCTCCAAGCTGGGCTGTGTGCACGAACCCCCC
GTTCAGCCCGACCGCTGCGCCTTATCCGGTAACTATCGTCTTGAGTCCAACCCGGTAAGACACGACTTAT
CGCCACTGGCAGCAGCCACTGGTAACAGGATTAGCAGAGCGAGGTATGTAGGCGGTGCTACAGAGTTCTT
GAAGTGGTGGCCTAACTACGGCTACACTAGAAGAACAGTATTTGGTATCTGCGCTCTGCTGAAGCCAGTT
ACCTTCGGAAAAAGAGTTGGTAGCTCTTGATCCGGCAAACAAACCACCGCTGGTAGCGGTGGTTTTTTTG
TTTGCAAGCAGCAGATTACGCGCAGAAAAAAAGGATCTCAAGAAGATCCTTTGATCTTTTCTACGGGGTC
TGACGCTCAGTGGAACGAAAACTCACGTTAAGGGATTTTGGTCATGAGATTATCAAAAAGGATCTTCACC
TAGATCCTTTTAAATTAAAAATGAAGTTTTAAATCAATCTAAAGTATATATGAGTAAACTTGGTCTGACA
GTTACCAATGCTTAATCAGTGAGGCACCTATCTCAGCGATCTGTCTATTTCGTTCATCCATAGTTGCCTG
ACTCCCCGTCGTGTAGATAACTACGATACGGGAGGGCTTACCATCTGGCCCCAGTGCTGCAATGATACCG
CGAGACCCACGCTCACCGGCTCCAGATTTATCAGCAATAAACCAGCCAGCCGGAAGGGCCGAGCGCAGAA
GTGGTCCTGCAACTTTATCCGCCTCCATCCAGTCTATTAATTGTTGCCGGGAAGCTAGAGTAAGTAGTTC
GCCAGTTAATAGTTTGCGCAACGTTGTTGCCATTGCTACAGGCATCGTGGTGTCACGCTCGTCGTTTGGT
ATGGCTTCATTCAGCTCCGGTTCCCAACGATCAAGGCGAGTTACATGATCCCCCATGTTGTGCAAAAAAG
CGGTTAGCTCCTTCGGTCCTCCGATCGTTGTCAGAAGTAAGTTGGCCGCAGTGTTATCACTCATGGTTAT
GGCAGCACTGCATAATTCTCTTACTGTCATGCCATCCGTAAGATGCTTTTCTGTGACTGGTGAGTACTCA
ACCAAGTCATTCTGAGAATAGTGTATGCGGCGACCGAGTTGCTCTTGCCCGGCGTCAATACGGGATAATA
CCGCGCCACATAGCAGAACTTTAAAAGTGCTCATCATTGGAAAACGTTCTTCGGGGCGAAAACTCTCAAG
GATCTTACCGCTGTTGAGATCCAGTTCGATGTAACCCACTCGTGCACCCAACTGATCTTCAGCATCTTTT
ACTTTCACCAGCGTTTCTGGGTGAGCAAAAACAGGAAGGCAAAATGCCGCAAAAAAGGGAATAAGGGCGA
CACGGAAATGTTGAATACTCATACTCTTCCTTTTTCAATATTATTGAAGCATTTATCAGGGTTATTGTCT
CATGAGCGGATACATATTTGAATGTATTTAGAAAAATAAACAAATGGGGGTTCCGCGCACATTTCCCCGA
AAAGTGCCACCTGACGTCTAAGAAACCA
