Features (pLannotate 1.2.2; 14 found; start..end, strand, type, name):
    504..533     +  promoter       trc promoter: strong E. coli promoter; hybrid between the trp and lac UV5 promoters
    541..557     +  protein_bind   lac operator: The lac repressor binds to the lac operator to inhibit transcription in E. coli. This inhibition can be relieved by adding lactose or isopropyl-β-D-thiogalactopyranoside (IPTG). lac repressor encoded by lacI
    584..1297    +  CDS            hfriFP: hfriFP is a fluorescent protein published in 2013, derived from Herbaspirillum frisingense.
   1320..1391    +  terminator     rrnB T1 terminator: transcription terminator T1 from the E. coli rrnB gene
   1407..1434    +  terminator     T7Te terminator: phage T7 early transcription terminator
   1449..1541    +  promoter       cat promoter (fragment): promoter of the E. coli cat gene encoding chloramphenicol acetyltransferase
   1542..2198    +  CDS            cat: CAT_ECOLX - Experimental evidence at protein level: Swiss-Prot protein existence level 1. This enzyme is an effector of chloramphenicol resistance in bacteria. From Escherichia coli. This protein is used as a marker in many commonly used cloning vectors, such as pACYC184.
   2202..2222    +  misc_feature   BioBrick suffix: universal suffix for all parts
   3200..3230    -  promoter       lac promoter: promoter for the E. coli lac operon
   3245..3266    -  protein_bind   CAP binding site: CAP binding activates transcription in the presence of cAMP. E. coli catabolite activator protein
   3279..3371    -  CDS            lacI (fragment): lac repressor; lacI; The lac repressor binds to the lac operator to inhibit transcription in E. coli. This inhibition can be relieved by adding lactose or isopropyl-β-D-thiogalactopyranoside (IPTG).
   3554..4142    -  rep_origin     ori: high-copy-number ColE1/pMB1/pBR322/pUC origin of replication
   4313..5173    -  CDS            AmpR: β-lactamase; bla; confers resistance to ampicillin, carbenicillin, and related antibiotics
   5174..5265    -  promoter       AmpR promoter: bla
>Addgene plasmid #73222 | pMD19T-slr0168-Ptrc-GFP3mut-CmR | addgene full sequence | sequence record 463319 | Addgene Long Read Sequencing Result
GGCGTTAATCTGGAAAAAAACGATAACATTCCCATTGTTTTTGCGTGGCCCATTTTTCCCACCACCCTTA
ATCCCACAGATTTTCAGGTAATGCTTAACACGGGGGAAATTGTCACCCCGGTGATCGCCTCTTTGATTCC
CAACAGTGAATACAACGAACGGCAAACGGTAGTAATTACGGGCAATTTTGGTAATCGTTTAACCCCAGGC
ACGGAGGGAGCGATTTATCCCGTTTCCGTAGGCACAGTGTTGGACAGTACTCCTTTGGAAATGGTGGGAC
CCAACGGCCCGGTCAGTGCGGTGGGTATTACCATTGATAGTCTCAACCCCTACGTGGCCGGCAATGGTCC
CAAAATTGTCGCCGCTAAGTTAGACCGCTTCAGTGACCTGGGGGAAGGGGCTCCCCTCTGGTTAGCCACC
AATCAAAATAACAGTGGCGGGGATTTATATGGAGACCAAGCCCAATTTCGTTTGCGAATTCGCGGCCGCT
CTAGAATGAGCTGTTGACAATTAATCATCCGGCTCGTATAATGTGTGGAATTGTGAGCGGATAACAATTT
CACACAAAAGAGGAGAAAACTAGATGCGTAAAGGAGAAGAACTTTTCACTGGAGTTGTCCCAATTCTTGT
TGAATTAGATGGTGATGTTAATGGGCACAAATTTTCTGTCAGTGGAGAGGGTGAAGGTGATGCAACATAC
GGAAAACTTACCCTTAAATTTATTTGCACTACTGGAAAACTACCTGTTCCATGGCCAACACTTGTCACTA
CTTTCGGTTATGGTGTTCAATGCTTTGCGAGATACCCAGATCATATGAAACAGCATGACTTTTTCAAGAG
TGCCATGCCCGAAGGTTATGTACAGGAAAGAACTATATTTTTCAAAGATGACGGGAACTACAAGACACGT
GCTGAAGTCAAGTTTGAAGGTGATACCCTTGTTAATAGAATCGAGTTAAAAGGTATTGATTTTAAAGAAG
ATGGAAACATTCTTGGACACAAATTGGAATACAACTATAACTCACACAATGTATACATCATGGCAGACAA
ACAAAAGAATGGAATCAAAGTTAACTTCAAAATTAGACACAACATTGAAGATGGAAGCGTTCAACTAGCA
GACCATTATCAACAAAATACTCCAATTGGCGATGGCCCTGTCCTTTTACCAGACAACCATTACCTGTCCA
CACAATCTGCCCTTTCGAAAGATCCCAACGAAAAGAGAGACCACATGGTCCTTCTTGAGTTTGTAACAGC
TGCTGGGATTACACATGGCATGGATGAACTATACAAATAATAATACTAGAGCCAGGCATCAAATAAAACG
AAAGGCTCAGTCGAAAGACTGGGCCTTTCGTTTTATCTGTTGTTTGTCGGTGAACGCTCTCTACTAGAGT
CACACTGGCTCACCTTCGGGTGGGCCTTTCTGCGTTTATATACTAGAGGTAAGAGGTTCCAACTTTCACC
ATAATGAAATAAGATCACTACCGGGCGTATTTTTTGAGTTATCGAGATTTTCAGGAGCTAAGGAAGCTAA
AATGGAGAAAAAAATCACTGGATATACCACCGTTGATATATCCCAATGGCATCGTAAAGAACATTTTGAG
GCATTTCAGTCAGTTGCTCAATGTACCTATAACCAGACCGTTCAGCTGGATATTACGGCCTTTTTAAAGA
CCGTAAAGAAAAATAAGCACAAGTTTTATCCGGCCTTTATTCACATTCTTGCCCGCCTGATGAATGCTCA
TCCGGAATTTCGTATGGCAATGAAAGACGGTGAGCTGGTGATATGGGATAGTGTTCACCCTTGTTACACC
GTTTTCCATGAGCAAACTGAAACGTTTTCATCGCTCTGGAGTGAATACCACGACGATTTCCGGCAGTTTC
TACACATATATTCGCAAGATGTGGCGTGTTACGGTGAAAACCTGGCCTATTTCCCTAAAGGGTTTATTGA
GAATATGTTTTTCGTCTCAGCCAATCCCTGGGTGAGTTTCACCAGTTTTGATTTAAACGTGGCCAATATG
GACAACTTCTTCGCCCCCGTTTTCACCATGGGCAAATATTATACGCAAGGCGACAAGGTGCTGATGCCGC
TGGCGATTCAGGTTCATCATGCCGTTTGTGATGGCTTCCATGTCGGCAGAATGCTTAATGAATTACAACA
GTACTGCGATGAGTGGCAGGGCGGGGCGTAATACTAGTAGCGGCCGCTGCAGGATTATTCGGCGGTTTAT
AATCCCGGTGGCCCCGGCAATGATCCAGAGAATGGTCCCCCAGGGCCCTTTACTGTGTCCAGTAGTCCCC
AGGTAATTGAGGTAACGGATACCATCGGCCAGCCCACCAAAGTCTCCTATGTGGAAGTGGATGGCCCCGT
ATTGCGTAATCCCTTCAGTGGTACTCCCATTGGGCAAGAGGTGGGTTTAGCGGTTAAAGATCTGGCCACA
GGTCATGAAATTTATCAGTACACTGACCCAGATGGGAAGGTATTTTATGCTTCCTTTGCTGCCGCTGATG
ACCAAGCCACGGATTTAACCACGGCGATCGCCAATCCCACGGCCATCGATTTAATTAACGCCAGGGGATT
TACGGCGGGTAGTTCCGTCACCGTATCGGGTTCCTACAGTCGGGAAGCCTTTTTTGATGGATCCATGGGT
TTTTATCGACTTCTGGACGATAACGGTGCAGTGCTAGATCCCTTAACAGGTGGTGTAATCAACCCAGGAC
AGGTAGGTTATCAAGAAGCAGCTTTGGCAGATAGCAATCGTTTGCAAGCCACTGGCTCCACCCTAACGGC
AGAAGACCTAGAAACCAGAGCATTTTCCTTCAATATTTTGGGTGGCGAGTTGTATGCGCCATTTTTAACG
GTTAATGACAGTCTTTCCGGTATTAATCAGACTTATTTTGCCTTTGGGTCGGCCAACCCAGATGGCATCA
GCCACAGCACAAACTTGGGACCCAACGTGATTGGTTTTGAAGATTTTCTCGGCGGAGGAGACCTAGATTT
CGACGACATCATTGTCAGATTTACGCTGACTTAGCTCAGGGGCATTATCGGAGCAAGCCGATATTCAGGT
AAGATGGGGCGGTGCTTTTGTGGGTTGATCCATTAGCTTTAACCCCATTGTCTCCACTGACGGTAATAGT
TTTCCCCACTGCGATTAATTGTTTTGTTTGGAGGAGGGACTGCTCCACACAACATACGAGCCGGAAGCAT
AAAGTGTAAAGCCTGGGGTGCCTAATGAGTGAGCTAACTCACATTAATTGCGTTGCGCTCACTGCCCGCT
TTCCAGTCGGGAAACCTGTCGTGCCAGCTGCATTAATGAATCGGCCAACGCGCGGGGAGAGGCGGTTTGC
GTATTGGGCGCTCTTCCGCTTCCTCGCTCACTGACTCGCTGCGCTCGGTCGTTCGGCTGCGGCGAGCGGT
ATCAGCTCACTCAAAGGCGGTAATACGGTTATCCACAGAATCAGGGGATAACGCAGGAAAGAACATGTGA
GCAAAAGGCCAGCAAAAGGCCAGGAACCGTAAAAAGGCCGCGTTGCTGGCGTTTTTCCATAGGCTCCGCC
CCCCTGACGAGCATCACAAAAATCGACGCTCAAGTCAGAGGTGGCGAAACCCGACAGGACTATAAAGATA
CCAGGCGTTTCCCCCTGGAAGCTCCCTCGTGCGCTCTCCTGTTCCGACCCTGCCGCTTACCGGATACCTG
TCCGCCTTTCTCCCTTCGGGAAGCGTGGCGCTTTCTCATAGCTCACGCTGTAGGTATCTCAGTTCGGTGT
AGGTCGTTCGCTCCAAGCTGGGCTGTGTGCACGAACCCCCCGTTCAGCCCGACCGCTGCGCCTTATCCGG
TAACTATCGTCTTGAGTCCAACCCGGTAAGACACGACTTATCGCCACTGGCAGCAGCCACTGGTAACAGG
ATTAGCAGAGCGAGGTATGTAGGCGGTGCTACAGAGTTCTTGAAGTGGTGGCCTAACTACGGCTACACTA
GAAGAACAGTATTTGGTATCTGCGCTCTGCTGAAGCCAGTTACCTTCGGAAAAAGAGTTGGTAGCTCTTG
ATCCGGCAAACAAACCACCGCTGGTAGCGGTGGTTTTTTTGTTTGCAAGCAGCAGATTACGCGCAGAAAA
AAAGGATCTCAAGAAGATCCTTTGATCTTTTCTACGGGGTCTGACGCTCAGTGGAACGAAAACTCACGTT
AAGGGATTTTGGTCATGAGATTATCAAAAAGGATCTTCACCTAGATCCTTTTAAATTAAAAATGAAGTTT
TAAATCAATCTAAAGTATATATGAGTAAACTTGGTCTGACAGTTACCAATGCTTAATCAGTGAGGCACCT
ATCTCAGCGATCTGTCTATTTCGTTCATCCATAGTTGCCTGACTCCCCGTCGTGTAGATAACTACGATAC
GGGAGGGCTTACCATCTGGCCCCAGTGCTGCAATGATACCGCGAGACCCACGCTCACCGGCTCCAGATTT
ATCAGCAATAAACCAGCCAGCCGGAAGGGCCGAGCGCAGAAGTGGTCCTGCAACTTTATCCGCCTCCATC
CAGTCTATTAATTGTTGCCGGGAAGCTAGAGTAAGTAGTTCGCCAGTTAATAGTTTGCGCAACGTTGTTG
CCATTGCTACAGGCATCGTGGTGTCACGCTCGTCGTTTGGTATGGCTTCATTCAGCTCCGGTTCCCAACG
ATCAAGGCGAGTTACATGATCCCCCATGTTGTGCAAAAAAGCGGTTAGCTCCTTCGGTCCTCCGATCGTT
GTCAGAAGTAAGTTGGCCGCAGTGTTATCACTCATGGTTATGGCAGCACTGCATAATTCTCTTACTGTCA
TGCCATCCGTAAGATGCTTTTCTGTGACTGGTGAGTACTCAACCAAGTCATTCTGAGAATAGTGTATGCG
GCGACCGAGTTGCTCTTGCCCGGCGTCAATACGGGATAATACCGCGCCACATAGCAGAACTTTAAAAGTG
CTCATCATTGGAAAACGTTCTTCGGGGCGAAAACTCTCAAGGATCTTACCGCTGTTGAGATCCAGTTCGA
TGTAACCCACTCGTGCACCCAACTGATCTTCAGCATCTTTTACTTTCACCAGCGTTTCTGGGTGAGCAAA
AACAGGAAGGCAAAATGCCGCAAAAAAGGGAATAAGGGCGACACGGAAATGTTGAATACTCATACTCTTC
CTTTTTCAATATTATTGAAGCATTTATCAGGGTTATTGTCTCATGAGCGGATACATATTTGAATGTATTT
AGAAAAATAAACAAATGGGGGTTCCGCGCACATTTCCCCGAAAAGTGCCACCTGACGTCTAAGAAACCA
