>Addgene plasmid #73222 | pMD19T-slr0168-Ptrc-GFP3mut-CmR | addgene partial sequence | sequence record 142796 | pTac-F 5'-cggctcgtataatgtgtgga-3'
AAACTAGATGCGTAAAGGAGAAGAACTTTTCACTGGAGTTGTCCCAATTCTTGTTGAATTAGATGGTGAT
GTTAATGGGCACAAATTTTCTGTCAGTGGAGAGGGTGAAGGTGATGCAACATACGGAAAACTTACCCTTA
AATTTATTTGCACTACTGGAAAACTACCTGTTCCATGGCCAACACTTGTCACTACTTTCGGTTATGGTGT
TCAATGCTTTGCGAGATACCCAGATCATATGAAACAGCATGACTTTTTCAAGAGTGCCATGCCCGAAGGT
TATGTACAGGAAAGAACTATATTTTTCAAAGATGACGGGAACTACAAGACACGTGCTGAAGTCAAGTTTG
AAGGTGATACCCTTGTTAATAGAATCGAGTTAAAAGGTATTGATTTTAAAGAAGATGGAAACATTCTTGG
ACACAAATTGGAATACAACTATAACTCACACAATGTATACATCATGGCAGACAAACAAAAGAATGGAATC
AAAGTTAACTTCAAAATTAGACACAACATTGAAGATGGAAGCGTTCAACTAGCAGACCATTATCAACAAA
ATACTCCAATTGGCGATGGCCCTGTCCTTTTACCAGACAACCATTACCTGTCCACACAATCTGCCCTTTC
GAAAGATCCCAACGAAAAGAGAGACCACATGGTCCTTCTTGAGTTTGTAACAGCTGCTGGGATTACACAT
GGC
