>Addgene plasmid #73222 | pMD19T-slr0168-Ptrc-GFP3mut-CmR | addgene partial sequence | sequence record 142898 | CAT-F3 5'-tgtcggcagaatgcttaatg-3'
GGCAGGGCGGGGCGTAATACTAGTAGCGGCCGCTGCAGGATTATTCGGCGGTTTATAATCCCGGTGGCCC
CGGCAATGATCCAGAGAATGGTCCCCCAGGGCCCTTTACTGTGTCCAGTAGTCCCCAGGTAATTGAGGTA
ACGGATACCATCGGCCAGCCCACCAAAGTCTCCTATGTGGAAGTGGATGGCCCCGTATTGCGTAATCCCT
TCAGTGGTACTCCCATTGGGCAAGAGGTGGGTTTAGCGGTTAAAGATCTGGCCACAGGTCATGAAATTTA
TCAGTACACTGACCCAGATGGGAAGGTATTTTATGCTTCCTTTGCTGCCGCTGATGACCAAGCCACGGAT
TTAACCACGGCGATCGCCAATCCCACGGCCATCGATTTAATTAACGCCAGGGGATTTACGGCGGGTAGTT
CCGTCACCGTATCGGGTTCCTACAGTCGGGAAGCCTTTTTTGATGGATCCATGGGTTTTTATCGACTTCT
GGACGATAACGGTGCAGTGCTAGATCCCTTAACAGGTGGTGTAATCAACCCAGGACAGGTAGGTTATCAA
GAAGCAGCTTTGGCAGATAGCAATCGTTTGCAAGCCACTGGCTCCACCCTAACGGCAGAAGACCTAGAAA
CCAGAGCATTTTCCTTCAATATTTTGGGTGGCGAGTTGTATGCGCCATTTTTAACGGTTAATGACAGTCT
TTCCGGTATTAATCAGACTTATTTTGCCTTTGGGTCGGCCAACCCAGATGGCATCAGCCACAGCACAAAC
TTGGGACCCAACGTGATTGGTTTTGAAGATTTTCTCGGCGGAGGAGACCTAGATTTCGACGACATCATTG
TCAGATTTACGCTGACTTAGCTCAGGGGC
