>Addgene plasmid #73222 | pMD19T-slr0168-Ptrc-GFP3mut-CmR Sequencing Result | analyzer sequence | sequence record 142016
TATAAATAGGCGTATCACGAGGCCCTTTCGTCTCGCGCGTTTCGGTGATGACGGTGAACACCTCTGACAC
ATGCAGCTCCCGGAGACGGTCACAGCTTGTCTGTAAGCGGATGCCGGGAGCAGACAAGCCCGTCAGGGCG
CGTCAGCGGGTGTTGGCGGGTGTCGGGGCTGGCTTAACTATGCGGCATCAGAGCAGATTGTACTGAGAGT
GCACCATATGCGGTGTGAAATACCGCACAGATGCGTAAGGAGAAAATACCGCATCAGGAAATTGTAAGCG
TTAATATTTTGTTAAAATTCGCGTTAAATTTTTGTTAAATCAGCTCATTTTTTAACCAATAGGCCGAAAT
CGGCAAAATCCCTTATAAATCAAAAGAATAGACCGAGATAGGGT
[37 nt withheld, positions 395-431]
AGAGAACGTGGACTCCAACGTCAAAGG
[49 nt withheld, positions 459-507]
T
[91 nt withheld, positions 509-599]
G
[125 nt withheld, positions 601-725]
CCATTCGCCATTCAGGCTGCGCAACTGTTGGGAAAGGGCGATCGGTGCGGGCCCTCTTCGCTATTTACGC
CAGCTGGCGAAAGGGGGGATTGTTCTGCAAGGGCGAATTAAGTTGGGGTAACCCCCAGGG
